>Addgene plasmid #118722 | Desmoplakin II donor only control (FL-based no force control) | addgene full sequence | sequence record 230466 | Addgene NGS Result
TTTGAAAGACCCCACCCGTAGGTGGCAAGCTAGCTTAAGTAACGCCACTTTGCAAGGCATGGAAAAATAC
ATAACTGAGAATAGAAAAGTTCAGATCAAGGTCAGGAACAAAGAAACAGCTGAATACCAAACAGGATATC
TGTGGTAAGCGGTTCCTGCCCCGGCTCAGGGCCAAGAACAGATGAGACAGCTGAGTGATGGGCCAAACAG
GATATCTGTGGTAAGCAGTTCCTGCCCCGGCTCGGGGCCAAGAACAGATGGTCCCCAGATGCGGTCCAGC
CCTCAGCAGTTTCTAGTGAATCATCAGATGTTTCCAGGGTGCCCCAAGGACCTGAAAATGACCCTGTACC
TTATTTGAACTAACCAATCAGTTCGCTTCTCGCTTCTGTTCGCGCGCTTCCGCTCTCCGAGCTCAATAAA
AGAGCCCACAACCCCTCACTCGGCGCGCCAGTCTTCCGATAGACTGCGTCGCCCGGGTACCCGTATTCCC
AATAAAGCCTCTTGCTGTTTGCATCCGAATCGTGGTCTCGCTGTTCCTTGGGAGGGTCTCCTCTGAGTGA
TTGACTACCCACGACGGGGGTCTTTCATTTGGGGGCTCGTCCGGGATTTGGAGACCCCTGCCCAGGGACC
ACCGACCCACCACCGGGAGGTAAGCTGGCCAGCAACTTATCTGTGTCTGTCCGATTGTCTAGTGTCTATG
TTTGATGTTATGCGCCTGCGTCTGTACTAGTTAGCTAACTAGCTCTGTATCTGGCGGACCCGTGGTGGAA
CTGACGAGTTCTGAACACCCGGCCGCAACCCTGGGAGACGTCCCAGGGACTTTGGGGGCCGTTTTTGTGG
CCCGACCTGAGGAAGGGAGTCGATGTGGAATCCGACCCCGTCAGGATATGTGGTTCTGGTAGGAGACGAG
AACCTAAAACAGTTCCCGCCTCCGTCTGAATTTTTGCTTTCGGTTTGGAACCGAAGCCGCGCGTCTTGTC
TGCTGCAGCGCTGCAGCATCGTTCTGTGTTGTCTCTGTCTGACTGTGTTTCTGTATTTGTCTGAAAATTA
GGGCCAGACTGTTACCACTCCCTTAAGTTTGACCTTAGGTCACTGGAAAGATGTCGAGCGGATCGCTCAC
AACCAGTCGGTAGATGTCAAGAAGAGACGTTGGGTTACCTTCTGCTCTGCAGAATGGCCAACCTTTAACG
TCGGATGGCCGCGAGACGGCACCTTTAACCGAGACCTCATCACCCAGGTTAAGATCAAGGTCTTTTCACC
TGGCCCGCATGGACACCCAGACCAGGTCCCCTACATCGTGACCTGGGAAGCCTTGGCTTTTGACCCCCCT
CCCTGGGTCAAGCCCTTTGTACACCCTAAGCCTCCGCCTCCTCTTCCTCCATCCGCCCCGTCTCTCCCCC
TTGAACCTCCTCGTTCGACCCCGCCTCGATCCTCCCTTTATCCAGCCCTCACTCCTTCTCTAGGCGCCGG
AATGATCCCCCGGGCTGCAGGTCGGCCGCCACGACCGGTGCCGCCACCATCCCCTGACCCACGCCCCTGA
CCCCTCACAAGGAGACGACCTTCCATGACCGAGTACAAGCCCACGGTGCGCCTCGCCACCCGCGACGACG
TCCCCCGGGCCGTACGCACCCTCGCCGCCGCGTTCGCCGACTACCCCGCCACGCGCCACACCGTCGACCC
GGACCGCCACATCGAGCGGGTCACCGAGCTGCAAGAACTCTTCCTCACGCGCGTCGGGCTCGACATCGGC
AAGGTGTGGGTCGCGGACGACGGCGCCGCGGTGGCGGTCTGGACCACGCCGGAGAGCGTCGAAGCGGGGG
CGGTGTTCGCCGAGATCGGCCCGCGCATGGCCGAGTTGAGCGGTTCCCGGCTGGCCGCGCAGCAACAGAT
GGAAGGCCTCCTGGCGCCGCACCGGCCCAAGGAGCCCGCGTGGTTCCTGGCCACCGTCGGCGTCTCGCCC
GACCACCAGGGCAAGGGTCTGGGCAGCGCCGTCGTGCTCCCCGGAGTGGAGGCGGCCGAGCGCGCCGGGG
TGCCCGCCTTCCTGGAGACCTCCGCGCCCCGCAACCTCCCCTTCTACGAGCGGCTCGGCTTCACCGTCAC
CGCCGACGTCGAGGTGCCCGAAGGACCGCGCACCTGGTGCATGACCCGCAAGCCCGGTGCCTGACGCCCG
CCCCACGACCCGCAGCGCCCGACCGAAAGGAGCGCACGACCCCATGGCTCCGACCGAAGCCACCCGGGGC
GGCCCCGCCGACCCCGCACCCGCCCCCGAGGCCCACCGACTCTAGTAATAGTAATCAATTACGGGGTCAT
TAGTTCATAGCCCATATATGGAGTTCCGCGTTACATAACTTACGGTAAATGGCCCGCCTGGCTGACCGCC
CAACGACCCCCGCCCATTGACGTCAATAATGACGTATGTTCCCATAGTAACGCCAATAGGGACTTTCCAT
TGACGTCAATGGGTGGAGTATTTACGGTAAACTGCCCACTTGGCAGTACATCAAGTGTATCATATGCCAA
GTACGCCCCCTATTGACGTCAATGACGGTAAATGGCCCGCCTGGCATTATGCCCAGTACATGACCTTATG
GGACTTTCCTACTTGGCAGTACATCTACGTATTAGTCATCGCTATTACCATGGTGATGCGGTTTTGGCAG
TACATCAATGGGCGTGGATAGCGGTTTGACTCACGGGGATTTCCAAGTCTCCACCCCATTGACGTCAATG
GGAGTTTGTTTTGGCACCAAAATCAACGGGACTTTCCAAAATGTCGTAACAACTCCGCCCCATTGACGCA
AATGGGCGGTAGGCGTGTACGGTGGGAGGTCTATATAAGCAGAGCTGGTTTAGTGAACCGTCAGATCCGC
TAGCGCTACCGGACTCAGATCTGGGCCCATAAAGCTTATACGAATTCATGAGCTGCAACGGAGGCTCCCA
CCCGCGGATCAACACTCTGGGCCGCATGATCCGCGCCGAGTCTGGCCCGGACCTGCGCTACGAGGTGACC
AGCGGCGGCGGGGGCACCAGCAGGATGTACTATTCTCGGCGCGGCGTGATCACCGACCAGAACTCGGACG
GCTACTGTCAAACCGGCACGATGTCCAGGCACCAGAACCAGAACACCATCCAGGAGCTGCTGCAGAACTG
CTCCGACTGCTTGATGCGAGCAGAGCTCATCGTGCAGCCTGAATTGAAGTATGGAGATGGAATACAACTG
ACTCGGAGTCGAGAATTGGATGAGTGTTTTGCCCAGGCCAATGACCAAATGGAAATCCTCGACAGCTTGA
TCAGAGAGATGCGGCAGATGGGCCAGCCCTGTGATGCTTACCAGAAAAGGCTTCTTCAGCTCCAAGAGCA
AATGCGAGCCCTTTATAAAGCCATCAGTGTCCCACGAGTCCGCAGGGCCAGCTCCAAGGGTGGTGGAGGC
TACACTTGTCAGAGTGGCTCTGGCTGGGATGAGTTCACCAAACATGTCACCAGTGAATGTTTGGGGTGGA
TGAGGCAGCAAAGGGCGGAGATGGACATGGTGGCCTGGGGTGTGGACCTGGCCTCAGTGGAGCAGCACAT
TAACAGCCACCGGGGCATCCACAACTCCATCGGCGACTATCGCTGGCAGCTGGACAAAATCAAAGCCGAC
CTGCGCGAGAAATCTGCGATCTACCAGTTGGAGGAGGAGTATGAAAACCTGCTGAAAGCGTCCTTTGAGA
GGATGGATCACCTGCGACAGCTGCAGAACATCATTCAGGCCACGTCCAGGGAGATCATGTGGATCAATGA
CTGCGAGGAGGAGGAGCTGCTGTACGACTGGAGCGACAAGAACACCAACATCGCTCAGAAACAGGAGGCC
TTCTCCATACGCATGAGTCAACTGGAAGTTAAAGAAAAAGAGCTCAATAAGCTGAAACAAGAAAGTGACC
AACTTGTCCTCAATCAGCATCCAGCTTCAGACAAAATTGAGGCCTATATGGACACTCTGCAGACGCAGTG
GAGTTGGATTCTTCAGATCACCAAGTGCATTGATGTTCATCTGAAAGAAAATGCTGCCTACTTTCAGTTT
TTTGAAGAGGCGCAGTCTACTGAAGCATACCTGAAGGGGCTCCAGGACTCCATCAGGAAGAAGTACCCCT
GCGACAAGAACATGCCCCTGCAGCACCTGCTGGAACAGATCAAGGAGCTGGAGAAAGAACGAGAGAAAAT
CCTTGAATACAAGCGTCAGGTGCAGAACTTGGTAAACAAGTCTAAGAAGATTGTACAGCTGAAGCCTCGT
AACCCAGACTACAGAAGCAATAAACCCATTATTCTCAGAGCTCTCTGTGACTACAAACAAGATCAGAAAA
TCGTGCATAAGGGGGATGAGTGTATCCTGAAGGACAACAACGAGCGCAGCAAGTGGTACGTGACGGGCCC
GGGAGGCGTTGACATGCTTGTTCCCTCTGTGGGGCTGATCATCCCTCCTCCGAACCCACTGGCCGTGGAC
CTCTCTTGCAAGATTGAGCAGTACTACGAAGCCATCTTGGCTCTGTGGAACCAGCTCTACATCAACATGA
AGAGCCTGGTGTCCTGGCACTACTGCATGATTGACATAGAGAAGATCAGGGCCATGACAATCGCCAAGCT
GAAAACAATGCGGCAGGAAGATTACATGAAGACGATAGCCGACCTTGAGTTACATTACCAAGAGTTCATC
AGAAATAGCCAAGGCTCAGAGATGTTTGGAGATGATGACAAGCGGAAAATACAGTCTCAGTTCACCGATG
CCCAGAAGCATTACCAGACCCTGGTCATTCAGCTCCCTGGCTATCCCCAGCACCAGACAGTGACCACAAC
TGAAATCACTCATCATGGAACCTGCCAAGATGTCAACCATAATAAAGTAATTGAAACCAACAGAGAAAAT
GACAAGCAAGAAACATGGATGCTGATGGAGCTGCAGAAGATTCGCAGGCAGATAGAGCACTGCGAGGGCA
GGATGACTCTCAAAAACCTCCCTCTAGCAGACCAGGGGTCTTCTCACCACATCACAGTGAAAATTAACGA
GCTTAAGAGTGTGCAGAATGATTCACAAGCAATTGCTGAGGTTCTCAACCAGCTTAAAGATATGCTTGCC
AACTTCAGAGGTTCTGAAAAGTACTGCTATTTACAGAATGAAGTATTTGGACTATTTCAGAAACTGGAAA
ATATCAATGGTGTTACAGATGGCTACTTAAATAGCTTATGCACAGTAAGGGCACTGCTCCAGGCTATTCT
CCAAACAGAAGACATGTTAAAGGTTTATGAAGCCAGGCTCACTGAGGAGGAAACTGTCTGCCTGGACCTG
GATAAAGTGGAAGCTTACCGCTGTGGACTGAAGAAAATAAAAAATGACTTGAACTTGAAGAAGTCGTTGT
TGGCCACTATGAAGACAGAACTACAGAAAGCCCAGCAGATCCACTCTCAGACTTCACAGCAGTATCCACT
TTATGATCTGGACTTGGGCAAGTTCGGTGAAAAAGTCACACAGCTGACAGACCGCTGGCAAAGGATAGAT
AAACAGATCGACTTTAGATTATGGGACCTGGAGAAACAAATCAAGCAATTGAGGAATTATCGTGATAACT
ATCAGGCTTTCTGCAAGTGGCTCTATGATGCTAAACGCCGCCAGGATTCCTTAGAATCCATGAAATTTGG
AGATTCCAACACAGTCATGCGGTTTTTGAATGAGCAGAAGAACTTGCACAGTGAAATATCTGGCAAACGA
GACAAATCAGAGGAAGTACAAAAAATTGCTGAACTTTGCGCCAATTCAATTAAGGATTATGAGCTCCAGC
TGGCCTCATACACCTCAGGACTGGAAACTCTGCTGAACATACCTATCAAGAGGACCATGATTCAGTCCCC
TTCTGGGGTGATTCTGCAAGAGGCTGCAGATGTTCATGCTCGGTACATTGAACTACTTACAAGATCTGGA
GACTATTACAGGTTCTTAAGTGAGATGCTGAAGAGTTTGGAAGATCTGAAGCTGAAAAATACCAAGATCG
AAGTTTTGGAAGAGGAGCTCAGACTGGCCCGAGATGCCAACTCGGAAAACTGTAATAAGAACAAATTCCT
GGATCAGAACCTGCAGAAATACCAGGCAGAGTGTTCCCAGTTCAAAGCGAAGCTTGCGAGCCTGGAGGAG
CTGAAGAGACAGGCTGAGCTGGATGGGAAGTCGGCTAAGCAAAATCTAGACAAGTGCTACGGCCAAATAA
AAGAACTCAATGAGAAGATCACCCGACTGACTTATGAGATTGAAGATGAAAAGAGAAGAAGAAAATCTGT
GGAAGACAGATTTGACCAACAGAAGAATGACTATGACCAACTGCAGAAAGCAAGGCAATGTGAAAAGGAG
AACCTTGGTTGGCAGAAATTAGAGTCTGAGAAAGCCATCAAGGAGAAGGAGTACGAGATTGAAAGGTTGA
GGGTTCTACTGCAGGAAGAAGGCACCCGGAAGAGAGAATATGAAAATGAGCTGGCAAAGGCATCTAATAG
GATTCAGGAATCAAAGAATCAGTGTACTCAGGTGGTACAGGAAAGAGAGAGCCTTCTGGTGAAAATCAAA
GTCCTGGAGCAAGACAAGGCAAGGCTGCAGAGGCTGGAGGATGAGCTGAATCGTGCAAAATCAACTCTAG
AGGCAGAAACCAGGGTGAAACAGCGCCTGGAGTGTGAGAAACAGCAAATTCAGAATGACCTGAATCAGTG
GAAGACTCAATATTCCCGCAAGGAGGAGGCTATTAGGAAGATAGAATCGGAAAGAGAAAAGAGTGAGAGA
GAGAAGAACAGTCTTAGGAGTGAGATCGAAAGACTCCAAGCAGAGATCAAGAGAATTGAAGAGAGGTGCA
GGCGTAAGCTGGAGGATTCTACCAGGGAGACACAGTCACAGTTAGAAACAGAACGCTCCCGATATCAGAG
GGAGATTGATAAACTCAGACAGCGCCCATATGGGTCCCATCGAGAGGTCGAGATGGTGAGCAAAGGCGAA
GAGCTGTTCACCGGCGTGGTGCCCATCCTGGTGGAGCTGGACGGCGACGTGAACGGCCACAAGTTCAGCG
TGAGCGGCGAGGGCGAGGGCGACGCCACCTACGGCAAGCTGACCCTGAAGCTGCTGTGCACCACCGGCAA
GCTGCCCGTGCCCTGGCCCACCCTGGTGACCACCCTGGGCTACGGCGTGCAGTGCTTCGCCCGGTACCCC
GACCACATGAAGCAGCACGACTTCTTCAAGAGCGCCATGCCCGAGGGCTACGTGCAGGAGCGGACCATCT
TCTTCAAGGACGACGGCAACTACAAGACCCGGGCCGAGGTGAAGTTCGAGGGCGACACCCTGGTGAACCG
GATCGAGCTGAAGGGCATCGACTTCAAGGAGGACGGCAACATCCTGGGCCACAAGCTGGAGTACAACTAC
AACAGCCACAACGTGTACATCACCGCCGACAAGCAGAAGAACGGCATCAAGGCCAACTTCAAGATCCGGC
ACAACATCGAGGACGGCGGCGTGCAGCTGGCCGACCACTACCAGCAGAACACCCCCATCGGCGACGGCCC
CGTGCTGCTGCCCGACAACCACTACCTGAGCTACCAGAGCGCCCTGTTCAAGGACCCCAACGAGAAGCGG
GACCACATGGTGCTGCTGGAGTTCCTGACCGCCGCCGGATCTATGGGCGAGTTTGACATCCGGTTTCGGA
CTGATGACGACGAACAGTTCGAGAAAGTGCTGAAGGAGATGAATCGTCGAGCCAGAAAGGATGCTGGAAC
TGTGACCTACACAAGGGATGGGAATGACTTCGAGATTCGCATTACCGGCATAAGCGAGCAAAACCGCAAA
GAACTGGCCAAAGAGGTTGAAAGGCTTGCAAAGGAACAGAACATCACAGTCACGTATACCGAGAGAGGTT
CCCTCGAAGGATCCATGGTGAGCAAGGGCGAGGAGGATAACATGGCCATCATCAAGGAGTTCATGCGCTT
CAAGGTGCACATGGAGGGCTCCGTGAACGGCCACGAGTTCGAGATCGAGGGCGAGGGCGAGGGCCGCCCC
TACGAGGGCACCCAGACCGCCAAGCTGAAGGTGACCAAGGGTGGCCCCCTGCCCTTCGCCTGGGACATCC
TGTCCCCTCAGTTCATGCTCGGCTCCAAGGCCTACGTGAAGCACCCCGCCGACATCCCCGACTACTTGAA
GCTGTCCTTCCCCGAGGGCTTCAAGTGGGAGCGCGTGATGAACTTCGAGGACGGCGGCGTGGTGACCGTG
ACCCAGGACTCCTCCCTGCAGGACGGCGAGTTCATCTACAAGGTGAAGCTGCGCGGCACCAACTTCCCCT
CCGACGGCCCCGTAATGCAGAAGAAGACCATGGGCTGGGAGGCCTCCTCCGAGCGGATGTACCCCGAGGA
CGGCGCCCTGAAGGGCGAGATCAAGCAGAGGCTGAAGCTGAAGGACGGCGGCCACTACGACGCTGAGGTC
AAGACCACCTACAAGGCCAAGAAGCCCGTGCAGCTGCCCGGCGCCTACAACGTCAACATCAAGTTGGACA
TCACCTCCCACAACGAGGACTACACCATCGTGGAACAGTACGAACGCGCCGAGGGCCGCCACTCCACCGG
CGGCATGGACGAGCTGTACAAGTAAGGCGGCCGCCTATACATCGATAAAATAAAAGATTTTATTTAGTCT
CCAGAAAAAGGGGGGAATGAAAGACCCCACCTGTAGGTTTGGCAAGCTAGCTTAAGTAACGCCATTTTGC
AAGGCATGGAAAAATACATAACTGAGAATAGAGAAGTTCAGATCAAGGTCAGGAACAGATGGAACAGCTG
AATATGGGCCAAACAGGATATCTGTGGTAAGCAGTTCCTGCCCCGGCTCAGGGCCAAGAACAGATGGAAC
AGCTGAATATGGGCCAAACAGGATATCTGTGGTAAGCAGTTCCTGCCCCGGCTCAGGGCCAAGAACAGAT
GGTCCCCAGATGCGGTCCAGCCCTCAGCAGTTTCTAGAGAACCATCAGATGTTTCCAGGGTGCCCCAAGG
ACCTGAAATGACCCTGTGCCTTATTTGAACTAACCAATCAGTTCGCTTCTCGCTTCTGTTCGCGCGCTTC
TGCTCCCCGAGCTCAATAAAAGAGCCCACAACCCCTCACTCGGGGCGCCAGTCCTCCGATTGACTGAGTC
GCCCGGGTACCCGTGTATCCAATAAACCCTCTTGCAGTTGCATCCGACTTGTGGTCTCGCTGTTCCTTGG
GAGGGTCTCCTCTGAGTGATTGACTACCCGTCAGCGGGGGTCTTTCATTTGGGGGCTCGTCCGGGATCGG
GAGACCCCTGCCCAGGGACCACCGACCCACCACCGGGAGGTAAGCTGGCTGCCTCGCGCGTTTCGGTGAT
GACGGTGAAAACCTCTGACACATGCAGCTCCCGGAGACGGTCACAGCTTGTCTGTAAGCGGATGCCGGGA
GCAGACAAGCCCGTCAGGGCGCGTCAGCGGGTGTTGGCGGGTGTCGGGGCGCAGCCATGACCCAGTCACG
TAGCGATAGCGGAGTGTACTGATAACTTCGTATAATGTATGCTATACGAAGTTATTAGGTCTGAAGAGGA
GTTTACGTCCAGCCAAGCTAGGGCCGCGATCCGGAACCCTTAATATAACTTCGTATAATGTATGCTATAC
GAAGTTATCAGTACTGGCTTAACTATGCGGCATCAGAGCAGATTGTACTGAGAGTGCACCATATGCGGTG
TGAAATACCGCACAGATGCGTAAGGAGAAAATACCGCATCAGGCGCTCTTCCGCTTCCTCGCTCACTGAC
TCGCTGCGCTCGGTCGTTCGGCTGCGGCGAGCGGTATCAGCTCACTCAAAGGCGGTAATACGGTTATCCA
CAGAATCAGGGGATAACGCAGGAAAGAACATGTGAGCAAAAGGCCAGCAAAAGGCCAGGAACCGTAAAAA
GGCCGCGTTGCTGGCGTTTTTCCATAGGCTCCGCCCCCCTGACGAGCATCACAAAAATCGACGCTCAAGT
CAGAGGTGGCGAAACCCGACAGGACTATAAAGATACCAGGCGTTTCCCCCTGGAAGCTCCCTCGTGCGCT
CTCCTGTTCCGACCCTGCCGCTTACCGGATACCTGTCCGCCTTTCTCCCTTCGGGAAGCGTGGCGCTTTC
TCATAGCTCACGCTGTAGGTATCTCAGTTCGGTGTAGGTCGTTCGCTCCAAGCTGGGCTGTGTGCACGAA
CCCCCCGTTCAGCCCGACCGCTGCGCCTTATCCGGTAACTATCGTCTTGAGTCCAACCCGGTAAGACACG
ACTTATCGCCACTGGCAGCAGCCACTGGTAACAGGATTAGCAGAGCGAGGTATGTAGGCGGTGCTACAGA
GTTCTTGAAGTGGTGGCCTAACTACGGCTACACTAGAAGGACAGTATTTGGTATCTGCGCTCTGCTGAAG
CCAGTTACCTTCGGAAAAAGAGTTGGTAGCTCTTGATCCGGCAAACAAACCACCGCTGGTAGCGGTGGTT
TTTTTGTTTGCAAGCAGCAGATTACGCGCAGAAAAAAAGGATCTCAAGAAGATCCTTTGATCTTTTCTAC
GGGGTCTGACGCTCAGTGGAACGAAAACTCACGTTAAGGGATTTTGGTCATGAGATTATCAAAAAGGATC
TTCACCTAGATCCTTTTAAATTAAAAATGAAGTTTTAAATCAATCTAAAGTATATATGAGTAAACTTGGT
CTGACAGTTACCAATGCTTAATCAGTGAGGCACCTATCTCAGCGATCTGTCTATTTCGTTCATCCATAGT
TGCCTGACTCCCCGTCGTGTAGATAACTACGATACGGGAGGGCTTACCATCTGGCCCCAGTGCTGCAATG
ATACCGCGAGACCCACGCTCACCGGCTCCAGATTTATCAGCAATAAACCAGCCAGCCGGAAGGGCCGAGC
GCAGAAGTGGTCCTGCAACTTTATCCGCCTCCATCCAGTCTATTAATTGTTGCCGGGAAGCTAGAGTAAG
TAGTTCGCCAGTTAATAGTTTGCGCAACGTTGTTGCCATTGCTGCAGGCATCGTGGTGTCACGCTCGTCG
TTTGGTATGGCTTCATTCAGCTCCGGTTCCCAACGATCAAGGCGAGTTACATGATCCCCCATGTTGTGCA
AAAAAGCGGTTAGCTCCTTCGGTCCTCCGATCGTTGTCAGAAGTAAGTTGGCCGCAGTGTTATCACTCAT
GGTTATGGCAGCACTGCATAATTCTCTTACTGTCATGCCATCCGTAAGATGCTTTTCTGTGACTGGTGAG
TACTCAACCAAGTCATTCTGAGAATAGTGTATGCGGCGACCGAGTTGCTCTTGCCCGGCGTCAACACGGG
ATAATACCGCGCCACATAGCAGAACTTTAAAAGTGCTCATCATTGGAAAACGTTCTTCGGGGCGAAAACT
CTCAAGGATCTTACCGCTGTTGAGATCCAGTTCGATGTAACCCACTCGTGCACCCAACTGATCTTCAGCA
TCTTTTACTTTCACCAGCGTTTCTGGGTGAGCAAAAACAGGAAGGCAAAATGCCGCAAAAAAGGGAATAA
GGGCGACACGGAAATGTTGAATACTCATACTCTTCCTTTTTCAATATTATTGAAGCATTTATCAGGGTTA
TTGTCTCATGAGCGGATACATATTTGAATGTATTTAGAAAAATAAACAAATAGGGGTTCCGCGCACATTT
CCCCGAAAAGTGCCACCTGACGTCTAAGAAACCATTATTATCATGACATTAACCTATAAAAATAGGCGTA
TCACGAGGCCCTTTCGTCTTCAAGAATTGCTAGCAATTGCTAGCAATTGCTAGCAATTCATACCAGATCA
CCGAAAACTGTCCTCCAAATGTGTCCCCCTCACACTCCCAAATTCGCGGGCTTCTGCCTCTTAGACCACT
CTACCCTATTCCCCACACTCACCGGAGCCAAAGCCGCGGCCCTTCCGTTTCTTTGCT
Features (pLannotate 1.2.2; 25 found; start..end, strand, type, name):
      3..110     +  LTR            3' LTR (ΔU3) (fragment): self-inactivating 3' long terminal repeat (LTR) from Moloney murine leukemia virus
    127..184     +  LTR            LTR (fragment): long terminal repeat from Moloney murine leukemia virus
    198..261     +  LTR            LTR (fragment): long terminal repeat from Moloney murine leukemia virus
    414..589     +  LTR            5' LTR (truncated): truncated long terminal repeat from Moloney murine sarcoma virus
    711..985     +  misc_feature   MESV Ψ (fragment): packaging signal of murine embryonic stem cell virus
   1052..1468    +  CDS            gag (truncated): truncated Moloney murine leukemia virus (MMLV) gag gene lacking the start codon
   1474..1491    +  misc_feature   MCS (fragment): pBluescript multiple cloning site
   1565..2164    +  CDS            PuroR: puromycin N-acetyltransferase; pac from Streptomyces alboniger; confers resistance to puromycin
   2214..2279    +  CDS            dmpM (fragment): DMPM_STRAD - Protein inferred from homology: Swiss-Prot protein existence level 3. From Streptomyces alboniger.
   2339..2642    +  enhancer       CMV enhancer: human cytomegalovirus immediate early enhancer
   2643..2846    +  promoter       CMV promoter: human cytomegalovirus (CMV) immediate early promoter
   2869..2892    +  misc_feature   MCS (fragment): multiple cloning site
   2918..6982    +  CDS            DSP (fragment): DESP_HUMAN - Experimental evidence at protein level: Swiss-Prot protein existence level 1. Major high molecular weight protein of desmosomes. Involved in the organization of the desmosomal cadherin-plakoglobin complexes into discrete plasma membrane domains and in the anchoring of intermediate filaments to the desmosomes. From Homo sapiens (Human).
   6983..7669    +  CDS            YPet: YPet is a basic (constitutively fluorescent) yellow fluorescent protein published in 2005, derived from Aequorea victoria. It has moderate acid sensitivity.
   7673..7918    +  CDS            FL: mechanically labile synthetic ferredoxin-like domain (Fang et al., 2013) can serve as an intracellular tension sensor (Ringer et al., 2017)
   7925..8634    +  CDS            mCherry (fragment): monomeric derivative of DsRed fluorescent protein (Shaner et al., 2004) mammalian codon-optimized
   8696..9289    +  LTR            LTR: long terminal repeat from Moloney murine leukemia virus
   9358..9398    +  CDS            rop (fragment): Rop protein, which maintains plasmids at low copy number; rop
   9500..9538    +  misc_feature   bom (fragment): basis of mobility region from pBR322
   9542..9575    -  protein_bind   loxP: Cre-mediated recombination occurs in the 8-bp core sequence (GCATACAT). Cre recombinase
   9635..9668    -  protein_bind   loxP: Cre-mediated recombination occurs in the 8-bp core sequence (GCATACAT). Cre recombinase
   9672..9773    +  misc_feature   bom (fragment): basis of mobility region from pBR322
   9959..10547   -  rep_origin     ori: high-copy-number ColE1/pMB1/pBR322/pUC origin of replication
  10718..11578   -  CDS            AmpR: β-lactamase; bla; confers resistance to ampicillin, carbenicillin, and related antibiotics
  11579..11683   -  promoter       AmpR promoter: bla
