[The description below was written by a language model from this plasmid's Addgene catalogue record and pLannotate feature annotations shown in this document.]
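Description:
Desmoplakin II donor only control (FL-based no force control) is a roughly 12 kb mammalian expression and retroviral transfer plasmid built on the Clontech pLPCX backbone with a modified multiple cloning site. The annotated sequence shows the expected gammaretroviral framework: a hybrid 5′ LTR region derived from Moloney murine leukemia/sarcoma virus, a packaging signal (Ψ) extending into a truncated gag lacking its start codon, and a full 3′ MoMLV LTR. These elements allow the region between the LTRs to be packaged into retroviral particles and integrated into target cells. Inside the proviral region, a puromycin N-acetyltransferase gene lies upstream of the internal promoter, presumably transcribed from the 5′ LTR, and provides selection of transduced mammalian cells. In bacteria the plasmid is maintained through a ColE1/pMB1-type origin and ampicillin resistance; the catalogue lists it as low copy. Two loxP sites are annotated in the bacterial backbone near bom fragments, but the record gives no purpose for them.

The payload is driven by the internal CMV enhancer/promoter and encodes human desmoplakin II truncated after residue 1353, fused at its C terminus to a tension sensor module made of YPet(short), the mechanically labile ferredoxin-like (FL) domain, and mCherry. Because the module sits at the end of the truncated protein rather than between two load-bearing domains, it serves as a "no force" reference. In this version mCherry carries a Y72L mutation that prevents chromophore formation, so no FRET acceptor is present. The construct therefore reports the donor-only YPet fluorescence lifetime, the baseline needed to calculate FRET efficiency in lifetime-based measurements with the matching desmoplakin II tension sensor and its no force control in studies of desmosome mechanical loading.
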