Addgene plasmid #118722: Desmoplakin II donor only control (FL-based no force control)
Purpose: The donor (YPet(short)) only control for the no force control of the FL-based human desmoplakin II tension sensor provides the donor only lifetime used in lifetime measurements to determine FRET.
Depositing lab: Carsten Grashoff. Depositing organization: Max Planck Institute of Biochemistry. Publication: Mechanical loading of desmosomes depends on the magnitude and orientation of external stress. Price AJ, Cost AL, Ungewiss H, Waschke J, Dunn AR, Grashoff C. Nat Commun. 2018 Dec 11;9(1):5284. doi: 10.1038/s41467-018-07523-0. PubMed 30538252.
Backbone
  Vector backbone: pLPCX
  Backbone manufacturer: Clontech
  Backbone size w/o insert (bp): 6265
  Total vector size (bp): 11957
  Modifications to backbone: modified multiple cloning site
  Vector type: Mammalian Expression, Retroviral
  Selectable markers: Puromycin
Growth in bacteria
  Bacterial resistance: Ampicillin, 100 μg/mL
  Growth temperature: 37°C
  Growth strain: NEB Stable
  Copy number: Low Copy
Gene/Insert
  Gene/Insert name: human Desmoplakin II (1-1353)-[YPet(short)-FL-mCherry(Y72L)] (alt names: Desmoplakin II donor only control for FL-based no force control; DPII-tr (YFLdC))
  Species: H. sapiens (human)
  Insert size (bp): 5715
  Mutation: truncation after aa1353; Y72L mutation in mCherry to disrupt chromophore formation
  GenBank ID: NM_001008844.1
  Entrez Gene: DSP (a.k.a. DCWHKTA, DP)
  Promoter: CMV
  Tag / fusion protein: YPet(short)-FL-mCherry(Y72L) (C terminal on insert)
  Cloning method: Gibson Cloning; 5′ cloning site ECoRI (not destroyed); 3′ cloning site ClaI (not destroyed)
  Sequencing primers: 5′ AGCTcGTTTAGTGAACCGTCAGATC; 3′ ACCTACAGGTGGGGTCTTTCATTCCC
Resource information
  A portion of this plasmid was derived from a plasmid made by: Desmoplakin I-GFP (Addgene, #32227) from Kathleen Green used as a template for Desmoplakin II and FL-based tension sensor module (Addgene, #101170) from Carsten Grashoff
Terms and licenses: Academic/Nonprofit Terms; Industry Terms: Not Available to Industry
How to cite: Desmoplakin II donor only control (FL-based no force control) was a gift from Carsten Grashoff (Addgene plasmid # 118722 ; http://n2t.net/addgene:118722 ; RRID:Addgene_118722)
